Addgene plasmid #118852: YFP-DHFR-myc
Purpose: (Empty Backbone) For fluorophore translocation assay and inducible tagging with zapalog.
Depositing lab: Thomas Schwarz. Depositing organization: Boston Children's Hospital. Publication: The light-sensitive dimerizer zapalog reveals distinct modes of immobilization for axonal mitochondria. Gutnick A, Banghart MR, West ER, Schwarz TL. Nat Cell Biol. 2019 Jun;21(6):768-777. doi: 10.1038/s41556-019-0317-2. Epub 2019 May 6. PubMed 31061466.
Backbone
  Vector backbone: pcDNA3.1/Zeo(+)
  Backbone size (bp): 6189
  Vector type: Mammalian Expression
  Promoter: CMV
  Selectable markers: Zeocin
  Tag / fusion protein: YFP (N terminal on backbone); DHFR (C terminal on backbone); Myc (C terminal on backbone)
Growth in bacteria
  Bacterial resistance: Ampicillin, 100 μg/mL
  Growth temperature: 37°C
  Growth strain: DH5alpha
  Copy number: High Copy
Gene/Insert
  Cloning method: Restriction Enzyme
Terms and licenses: Academic/Nonprofit Terms; Industry Terms: Not Available to Industry
How to cite: YFP-DHFR-myc was a gift from Thomas Schwarz (Addgene plasmid # 118852 ; http://n2t.net/addgene:118852 ; RRID:Addgene_118852)
