[The description below was written by a language model from this plasmid's Addgene catalogue record and pLannotate feature annotations shown in this document.]
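Description:
YFP-DHFR-myc is a mammalian expression plasmid built on the pcDNA3.1/Zeo(+) backbone, about 6.2 kb in total, and catalogued as an empty backbone for fusion-protein construction. It is maintained in E. coli through a high-copy ColE1/pUC-type origin and an ampicillin resistance gene (β-lactamase with its own promoter). An f1 origin is also present. For selection in mammalian cells it carries the Sh ble Zeocin resistance gene, driven by the SV40 early promoter and terminated by the SV40 polyadenylation signal. An EM7 bacterial promoter upstream of the same gene also allows Zeocin selection in bacteria.

The expression cassette uses the human CMV immediate-early enhancer and promoter, followed by an EYFP coding sequence, a short multiple cloning site, E. coli dihydrofolate reductase (ecDHFR) and the bovine growth hormone polyadenylation signal. The catalogue lists a C-terminal Myc epitope after DHFR. The feature table does not annotate it, although there is a short unannotated stretch between the DHFR sequence and the poly(A) signal where it would fit. As supplied, the plasmid should express a fluorescent YFP-DHFR-myc fusion, and the cloning site between YFP and DHFR offers a position for inserting a protein of interest by restriction cloning.

The stated purpose is fluorophore translocation assays and inducible tagging with zapalog, a light-sensitive chemical dimerizer. The DHFR domain presumably serves as one of the dimerizer-binding modules, so that adding the compound recruits the YFP-labelled protein to a partner carrying the complementary binding domain. That partner is not part of this record.
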