Features (pLannotate 1.2.2; 21 found; start..end, strand, type, name):
     28..80      -  misc_feature   bom (fragment): basis of mobility region from pBR322
    235..614     +  enhancer       CMV enhancer: human cytomegalovirus immediate early enhancer
    615..818     +  promoter       CMV promoter: human cytomegalovirus (CMV) immediate early promoter
    863..1579    +  CDS            EYFP: EYFP is a basic (constitutively fluorescent) green/yellow fluorescent protein published in 1996, derived from Aequorea victoria. It is reported to be a very rapidly-maturing weak dimer with high acid sensitivity.
   1580..1645    +  misc_feature   MCS: multiple cloning site
   1658..2131    +  CDS            ecDHFR: E. coli dihydrofolate reductase; folA
   2202..2426    +  polyA_signal   bGH poly(A) signal: bovine growth hormone polyadenylation signal
   2430..2451    +  promoter       SV40 promoter (fragment): SV40 enhancer and early promoter
   2472..2900    +  rep_origin     f1 ori (sequence partly withheld): f1 bacteriophage origin of replication; arrow indicates direction of (+) strand synthesis
   2914..3243    +  promoter       SV40 promoter: SV40 enhancer and early promoter
   3291..3338    +  promoter       EM7 promoter: synthetic bacterial promoter&nbsp
   3357..3731    +  CDS            BleoR: antibiotic-binding protein; Sh ble from Streptoalloteichus hindustanus; confers resistance to bleomycin, phleomycin, and Zeocin™
   3741..3866    +  CDS            ble (fragment): BLE_KLEPN - Experimental evidence at protein level: Swiss-Prot protein existence level 1. Binding protein with a strong affinity to the bleomycin family of antibiotics. Binds to CL990; an antimitotic-antibiotic compound. From Klebsiella pneumoniae.
   3861..3982    +  polyA_signal   SV40 poly(A) signal: SV40 polyadenylation signal
   4055..4071    -  protein_bind   lac operator: The lac repressor binds to the lac operator to inhibit transcription in E. coli. This inhibition can be relieved by adding lactose or isopropyl-β-D-thiogalactopyranoside (IPTG). lac repressor encoded by lacI
   4079..4109    -  promoter       lac promoter: promoter for the E. coli lac operon
   4124..4145    -  protein_bind   CAP binding site: CAP binding activates transcription in the presence of cAMP. E. coli catabolite activator protein
   4158..4250    -  CDS            lacI (fragment): lac repressor; lacI; The lac repressor binds to the lac operator to inhibit transcription in E. coli. This inhibition can be relieved by adding lactose or isopropyl-β-D-thiogalactopyranoside (IPTG).
   4433..5021    -  rep_origin     ori: high-copy-number ColE1/pMB1/pBR322/pUC origin of replication
   5192..6052    -  CDS            AmpR: β-lactamase; bla; confers resistance to ampicillin, carbenicillin, and related antibiotics
   6053..6157    -  promoter       AmpR promoter: bla
>Addgene plasmid #118852 | YFP-DHFR-myc | addgene full sequence | sequence record 232520 | Addgene NGS Result
GACGGATCGGGAGATCTCCCGATCCCCTATGGTGCACTCTCAGTACAATCTGCTCTGATGCCGCATAGTT
AAGCCAGTATCTGCTCCCTGCTTGTGTGTTGGAGGTCGCTGAGTAGTGCGCGAGCAAAATTTAAGCTACA
ACAAGGCAAGGCTTGACCGACAATTGCATGAAGAATCTGCTTAGGGTTAGGCGTTTTGCGCTGCTTCGCG
ATGTACGGGCCAGATATACGCGTTGACATTGATTATTGACTAGTTATTAATAGTAATCAATTACGGGGTC
ATTAGTTCATAGCCCATATATGGAGTTCCGCGTTACATAACTTACGGTAAATGGCCCGCCTGGCTGACCG
CCCAACGACCCCCGCCCATTGACGTCAATAATGACGTATGTTCCCATAGTAACGCCAATAGGGACTTTCC
ATTGACGTCAATGGGTGGAGTATTTACGGTAAACTGCCCACTTGGCAGTACATCAAGTGTATCATATGCC
AAGTACGCCCCCTATTGACGTCAATGACGGTAAATGGCCCGCCTGGCATTATGCCCAGTACATGACCTTA
TGGGACTTTCCTACTTGGCAGTACATCTACGTATTAGTCATCGCTATTACCATGGTGATGCGGTTTTGGC
AGTACATCAATGGGCGTGGATAGCGGTTTGACTCACGGGGATTTCCAAGTCTCCACCCCATTGACGTCAA
TGGGAGTTTGTTTTGGCACCAAAATCAACGGGACTTTCCAAAATGTCGTAACAACTCCGCCCCATTGACG
CAAATGGGCGGTAGGCGTGTACGGTGGGAGGTCTATATAAGCAGAGCTGGTTTAGTGAACCGTCAGATCC
GCTAGCGCTACCGGTCGCCACCATGGTGAGCAAGGGCGAGGAGCTGTTCACCGGGGTGGTGCCCATCCTG
GTCGAGCTGGACGGCGACGTAAACGGCCACAAGTTCAGCGTGTCCGGCGAGGGCGAGGGCGATGCCACCT
ACGGCAAGCTGACCCTGAAGTTCATCTGCACCACCGGCAAGCTGCCCGTGCCCTGGCCCACCCTCGTGAC
CACCTTCGGCTACGGCCTGCAGTGCTTCGCCCGCTACCCCGACCACATGAAGCAGCACGACTTCTTCAAG
TCCGCCATGCCCGAAGGCTACGTCCAGGAGCGCACCATCTTCTTCAAGGACGACGGCAACTACAAGACCC
GCGCCGAGGTGAAGTTCGAGGGCGACACCCTGGTGAACCGCATCGAGCTGAAGGGCATCGACTTCAAGGA
GGACGGCAACATCCTGGGGCACAAGCTGGAGTACAACTACAACAGCCACAACGTCTATATCATGGCCGAC
AAGCAGAAGAACGGCATCAAGGTGAACTTCAAGATCCGCCACAACATCGAGGACGGCAGCGTGCAGCTCG
CCGACCACTACCAGCAGAACACCCCCATCGGCGACGGCCCCGTGCTGCTGCCCGACAACCACTACCTGAG
CTACCAGTCCGCCCTGAGCAAAGACCCCAACGAGAAGCGCGATCACATGGTCCTGCTGGAGTTCGTGACC
GCCGCCGGGATCACTCTCGGCATGGACGAGCTGTACAAGTCCGGACTCAGATCTCGAGCTCAAGCTTCGA
ATTCTGCAGTCGACGGTACCGCGGGCCCGGGATCCACCGGATCTAGAATCAGTCTGATTGCGGCGTTAGC
GGTAGATCGCGTTATCGGCATGGAAAACGCCATGCCGTGGAACCTGCCTGCCGATCTCGCCTGGTTTAAA
CGCAACACCTTAAATAAACCCGTGATTATGGGCCGCCATACCTGGGAATCAATCGGTCGTCCGTTGCCAG
GACGCAAAAATATTATCCTCAGCAGTCAACCGGGTACGGACGATCGCGTAACGTGGGTGAAGTCGGTGGA
TGAAGCCATCGCGGCGTGTGGTGACGTACCAGAAATCATGGTGATTGGCGGCGGTCGCGTTTATGAACAG
TTCTTGCCAAAAGCGCAAAAACTGTATCTGACGCATATCGACGCAGAAGTGGAAGGCGACACCCATTTCC
CGGATTACGAGCCGGATGACTGGGAATCGGTATTCAGCGAATTCCACGATGCTGATGCGCAGAACTCTCA
CAGCTATTGCTTTGAGATTCTGGAGCGGCGGGAACAAAAACTCATCTCAGAAGAGGATCTGTAGACTAGA
GGGCCCGTTTAAACCCGCTGATCAGCCTCGACTGTGCCTTCTAGTTGCCAGCCATCTGTTGTTTGCCCCT
CCCCCGTGCCTTCCTTGACCCTGGAAGGTGCCACTCCCACTGTCCTTTCCTAATAAAATGAGGAAATTGC
ATCGCATTGTCTGAGTAGGTGTCATTCTATTCTGGGGGGTGGGGTGGGGCAGGACAGCAAGGGGGAGGAT
TGGGAAGACAATAGCAGGCATGCTGGGGATGCGGTGGGCTCTATGGCTTCTGAGGCGGAAAGAACCAGCT
GGGGCTCTAGGGGGTATCCCC
[124 nt withheld, positions 2472-2595]
C
[91 nt withheld, positions 2597-2687]
A
[49 nt withheld, positions 2689-2737]
CCTTTGACGTTGGAGTCCACGTTCTTT
[37 nt withheld, positions 2765-2801]
ACCCTATCTCGGTCTATTCTTTTGATTTATAAGGGATTTTGCCGATTTCGGCCTATTGGTTAAAAAATGA
GCTGATTTAACAAAAATTTAACGCGAATTAATTCTGTGGAATGTGTGTCAGTTAGGGTGTGGAAAGTCCC
CAGGCTCCCCAGCAGGCAGAAGTATGCAAAGCATGCATCTCAATTAGTCAGCAACCAGGTGTGGAAAGTC
CCCAGGCTCCCCAGCAGGCAGAAGTATGCAAAGCATGCATCTCAATTAGTCAGCAACCATAGTCCCGCCC
CTAACTCCGCCCATCCCGCCCCTAACTCCGCCCAGTTCCGCCCATTCTCCGCCCCATGGCTGACTAATTT
TTTTTATTTATGCAGAGGCCGAGGCCGCCTCTGCCTCTGAGCTATTCCAGAAGTAGTGAGGAGGCTTTTT
TGGAGGCCTAGGCTTTTGCAAAAAGCTCCCGGGAGCTTGTATATCCATTTTCGGATCTGATCAGCACGTG
TTGACAATTAATCATCGGCATAGTATATCGGCATAGTATAATACGACAAGGTGAGGAACTAAACCATGGC
CAAGTTGACCAGTGCCGTTCCGGTGCTCACCGCGCGCGACGTCGCCGGAGCGGTCGAGTTCTGGACCGAC
CGGCTCGGGTTCTCCCGGGACTTCGTGGAGGACGACTTCGCCGGTGTGGTCCGGGACGACGTGACCCTGT
TCATCAGCGCGGTCCAGGACCAGGTGGTGCCGGACAACACCCTGGCCTGGGTGTGGGTGCGCGGCCTGGA
CGAGCTGTACGCCGAGTGGTCGGAGGTCGTGTCCACGAACTTCCGGGACGCCTCCGGGCCGGCCATGACC
GAGATCGGCGAGCAGCCGTGGGGGCGGGAGTTCGCCCTGCGCGACCCGGCCGGCAACTGCGTGCACTTCG
TGGCCGAGGAGCAGGACTGACACGTGCTACGAGATTTCGATTCCACCGCCGCCTTCTATGAAAGGTTGGG
CTTCGGAATCGTTTTCCGGGACGCCGGCTGGATGATCCTCCAGCGCGGGGATCTCATGCTGGAGTTCTTC
GCCCACCCCAACTTGTTTATTGCAGCTTATAATGGTTACAAATAAAGCAATAGCATCACAAATTTCACAA
ATAAAGCATTTTTTTCACTGCATTCTAGTTGTGGTTTGTCCAAACTCATCAATGTATCTTATCATGTCTG
TATACCGTCGACCTCTAGCTAGAGCTTGGCGTAATCATGGTCATAGCTGTTTCCTGTGTGAAATTGTTAT
CCGCTCACAATTCCACACAACATACGAGCCGGAAGCATAAAGTGTAAAGCCTGGGGTGCCTAATGAGTGA
GCTAACTCACATTAATTGCGTTGCGCTCACTGCCCGCTTTCCAGTCGGGAAACCTGTCGTGCCAGCTGCA
TTAATGAATCGGCCAACGCGCGGGGAGAGGCGGTTTGCGTATTGGGCGCTCTTCCGCTTCCTCGCTCACT
GACTCGCTGCGCTCGGTCGTTCGGCTGCGGCGAGCGGTATCAGCTCACTCAAAGGCGGTAATACGGTTAT
CCACAGAATCAGGGGATAACGCAGGAAAGAACATGTGAGCAAAAGGCCAGCAAAAGGCCAGGAACCGTAA
AAAGGCCGCGTTGCTGGCGTTTTTCCATAGGCTCCGCCCCCCTGACGAGCATCACAAAAATCGACGCTCA
AGTCAGAGGTGGCGAAACCCGACAGGACTATAAAGATACCAGGCGTTTCCCCCTGGAAGCTCCCTCGTGC
GCTCTCCTGTTCCGACCCTGCCGCTTACCGGATACCTGTCCGCCTTTCTCCCTTCGGGAAGCGTGGCGCT
TTCTCATAGCTCACGCTGTAGGTATCTCAGTTCGGTGTAGGTCGTTCGCTCCAAGCTGGGCTGTGTGCAC
GAACCCCCCGTTCAGCCCGACCGCTGCGCCTTATCCGGTAACTATCGTCTTGAGTCCAACCCGGTAAGAC
ACGACTTATCGCCACTGGCAGCAGCCACTGGTAACAGGATTAGCAGAGCGAGGTATGTAGGCGGTGCTAC
AGAGTTCTTGAAGTGGTGGCCTAACTACGGCTACACTAGAAGAACAGTATTTGGTATCTGCGCTCTGCTG
AAGCCAGTTACCTTCGGAAAAAGAGTTGGTAGCTCTTGATCCGGCAAACAAACCACCGCTGGTAGCGGTG
GTTTTTTTGTTTGCAAGCAGCAGATTACGCGCAGAAAAAAAGGATCTCAAGAAGATCCTTTGATCTTTTC
TACGGGGTCTGACGCTCAGTGGAACGAAAACTCACGTTAAGGGATTTTGGTCATGAGATTATCAAAAAGG
ATCTTCACCTAGATCCTTTTAAATTAAAAATGAAGTTTTAAATCAATCTAAAGTATATATGAGTAAACTT
GGTCTGACAGTTACCAATGCTTAATCAGTGAGGCACCTATCTCAGCGATCTGTCTATTTCGTTCATCCAT
AGTTGCCTGACTCCCCGTCGTGTAGATAACTACGATACGGGAGGGCTTACCATCTGGCCCCAGTGCTGCA
ATGATACCGCGAGACCCACGCTCACCGGCTCCAGATTTATCAGCAATAAACCAGCCAGCCGGAAGGGCCG
AGCGCAGAAGTGGTCCTGCAACTTTATCCGCCTCCATCCAGTCTATTAATTGTTGCCGGGAAGCTAGAGT
AAGTAGTTCGCCAGTTAATAGTTTGCGCAACGTTGTTGCCATTGCTACAGGCATCGTGGTGTCACGCTCG
TCGTTTGGTATGGCTTCATTCAGCTCCGGTTCCCAACGATCAAGGCGAGTTACATGATCCCCCATGTTGT
GCAAAAAAGCGGTTAGCTCCTTCGGTCCTCCGATCGTTGTCAGAAGTAAGTTGGCCGCAGTGTTATCACT
CATGGTTATGGCAGCACTGCATAATTCTCTTACTGTCATGCCATCCGTAAGATGCTTTTCTGTGACTGGT
GAGTACTCAACCAAGTCATTCTGAGAATAGTGTATGCGGCGACCGAGTTGCTCTTGCCCGGCGTCAATAC
GGGATAATACCGCGCCACATAGCAGAACTTTAAAAGTGCTCATCATTGGAAAACGTTCTTCGGGGCGAAA
ACTCTCAAGGATCTTACCGCTGTTGAGATCCAGTTCGATGTAACCCACTCGTGCACCCAACTGATCTTCA
GCATCTTTTACTTTCACCAGCGTTTCTGGGTGAGCAAAAACAGGAAGGCAAAATGCCGCAAAAAAGGGAA
TAAGGGCGACACGGAAATGTTGAATACTCATACTCTTCCTTTTTCAATATTATTGAAGCATTTATCAGGG
TTATTGTCTCATGAGCGGATACATATTTGAATGTATTTAGAAAAATAAACAAATAGGGGTTCCGCGCACA
TTTCCCCGAAAAGTGCCACCTGACGTC
